Addgene plasmid #65263: Str-STIM1-NN_ST-SBP-mCherry
Purpose: synchronize trafficking of ST from the ER (RUSH system)
Depositing lab: Franck Perez. Publication: Synchronization of secretory protein traffic in populations of cells. Boncompain G, Divoux S, Gareil N, de Forges H, Lescure A, Latreche L, Mercanti V, Jollivet F, Raposo G, Perez F. Nat Methods. 2012 Mar 11;9(5):493-8. doi: 10.1038/nmeth.1928. PubMed 22406856.
Backbone
  Vector backbone: pIRESneo3
  Backbone manufacturer: Clontech
  Vector type: Mammalian Expression
Growth in bacteria
  Bacterial resistance: Ampicillin, 100 μg/mL
  Growth temperature: 37°C
  Growth strain: DH5alpha
  Copy number: High Copy
Gene/Insert
  Gene/Insert name: Str-STIM1-NN and truncated sialyltransferase (alt name: ST6GAL1)
  Species: H. sapiens (human)
  Mutation: contains only amino acids 1 to 43 of ST
  Entrez Gene: ST6GAL1 (a.k.a. CDw75, SIAT1, ST6GalI, ST6N)
  Promoter: CMV
  Tag / fusion protein: Streptavidin Binding Protein (SBP) (C terminal on insert); mCherry (C terminal on insert)
  Cloning method: Unknown
  Sequencing primers: 5′ IRES-F; 3′ mCherry-R
Terms and licenses: Academic/Nonprofit Terms; Industry Terms: Not Available to Industry
Depositor comments: luminal tagging
How to cite: Str-STIM1-NN_ST-SBP-mCherry was a gift from Franck Perez (Addgene plasmid # 65263 ; http://n2t.net/addgene:65263 ; RRID:Addgene_65263)
