[The description below was written by a language model from this plasmid's Addgene catalogue record and pLannotate feature annotations shown in this document.]
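Description:
Str-STIM1-NN_ST-SBP-mCherry is a bicistronic mammalian expression plasmid built on the pIRESneo3 backbone for the RUSH (retention using selective hooks) system, which synchronizes release of a secretory cargo from the endoplasmic reticulum. It is propagated in E. coli as a high-copy plasmid through a ColE1/pUC-type origin and selected with ampicillin via the β-lactamase gene. No neomycin resistance cassette appears in the feature table; the position downstream of the IRES, which holds the selection marker in the parental vector, is instead occupied by the reporter, so the annotation shows no mammalian selection marker.

A single transcript is driven by the CMV enhancer/promoter and terminated by an SV40 polyadenylation signal. The first cistron is the "hook", annotated as human STIM1 and named in the record as a streptavidin fusion (Str-STIM1-NN). The streptavidin portion is not annotated separately, and the record does not define the "NN" variant. A chimeric intron and an EMCV IRES follow, allowing cap-independent translation of the second cistron, the "reporter". This consists of amino acids 1 to 43 of human sialyltransferase ST6GAL1, fused at its C terminus to streptavidin binding peptide (SBP; presumably in the unannotated gap before mCherry) and mCherry. The depositor notes that the tagging is luminal.

In the RUSH design, the ER-resident streptavidin hook captures the SBP-tagged reporter and holds it in the ER. Adding biotin competes for streptavidin and releases the cargo as a synchronous wave, so its transport towards its destination compartment can be followed by red fluorescence imaging across a cell population.
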