Features (pLannotate 1.2.2; 20 found; start..end, strand, type, name):
     36..80      -  misc_feature   bom (fragment): basis of mobility region from pBR322
    235..614     +  enhancer       CMV enhancer: human cytomegalovirus immediate early enhancer
    615..818     +  promoter       CMV promoter: human cytomegalovirus (CMV) immediate early promoter
    814..847     +  LTR            5' LTR (truncated) (fragment): truncated 5' long terminal repeat (LTR) from HIV-1
    863..881     +  promoter       T7 promoter: promoter for bacteriophage T7 RNA polymerase
    954..3509    +  CDS            STIM1: STIM1_HUMAN - Also known as GOK From Homo sapiens (Human).
   3587..3816    +  intron         chimeric intron: chimera between introns from adenovirus and immunoglobulin heavy chain genes
   3985..4447    +  misc_feature   IRES: internal ribosome entry site (IRES) of the encephalomyocarditis virus (EMCV)
   4474..4602    +  CDS            ST6GAL1 (fragment): SIAT1_HUMAN - Also known as SIAT1. Experimental evidence at protein level: Swiss-Prot protein existence level 1. Transfers sialic acid from CMP-sialic acid to galactose- containing acceptor substrates. From Homo sapiens (Human).
   4735..5442    +  CDS            mCherry: mCherry is a basic (constitutively fluorescent) red fluorescent protein published in 2004, derived from Discosoma sp.. It is reported to be a very rapidly-maturing monomer with low acid sensitivity.
   5489..5573    +  CDS            large T antigen (fragment): large T antigen from SV40 (simian virus 40)
   5596..5717    +  polyA_signal   SV40 poly(A) signal: SV40 polyadenylation signal
   5728..5779    +  polyA_signal   SV40 poly(A) signal (fragment): SV40 polyadenylation signal
   5843..5859    -  protein_bind   lac operator: The lac repressor binds to the lac operator to inhibit transcription in E. coli. This inhibition can be relieved by adding lactose or isopropyl-β-D-thiogalactopyranoside (IPTG). lac repressor encoded by lacI
   5867..5897    -  promoter       lac promoter: promoter for the E. coli lac operon
   5912..5933    -  protein_bind   CAP binding site: CAP binding activates transcription in the presence of cAMP. E. coli catabolite activator protein
   5946..6038    -  CDS            lacI (fragment): lac repressor; lacI; The lac repressor binds to the lac operator to inhibit transcription in E. coli. This inhibition can be relieved by adding lactose or isopropyl-β-D-thiogalactopyranoside (IPTG).
   6221..6809    -  rep_origin     ori: high-copy-number ColE1/pMB1/pBR322/pUC origin of replication
   6980..7840    -  CDS            AmpR: β-lactamase; bla; confers resistance to ampicillin, carbenicillin, and related antibiotics
   7841..7945    -  promoter       AmpR promoter: bla
>Addgene plasmid #65263 | Str-STIM1-NN_ST-SBP-mCherry | depositor full sequence | sequence record 110471 | Full Sequence
GACGGATCGGGAGATCTCCCGATCCCCTATGGTCGACTCTCAGTACAATCTGCTCTGATGCCGCATAGTT
AAGCCAGTATCTGCTCCCTGCTTGTGTGTTGGAGGTCGCTGAGTAGTGCGCGAGCAAAATTTAAGCTACA
ACAAGGCAAGGCTTGACCGACAATTGCATGAAGAATCTGCTTAGGGTTAGGCGTTTTGCGCTGCTTCGCG
ATGTACGGGCCAGATATACGCGTTGACATTGATTATTGACTAGTTATTAATAGTAATCAATTACGGGGTC
ATTAGTTCATAGCCCATATATGGAGTTCCGCGTTACATAACTTACGGTAAATGGCCCGCCTGGCTGACCG
CCCAACGACCCCCGCCCATTGACGTCAATAATGACGTATGTTCCCATAGTAACGCCAATAGGGACTTTCC
ATTGACGTCAATGGGTGGACTATTTACGGTAAACTGCCCACTTGGCAGTACATCAAGTGTATCATATGCC
AAGTACGCCCCCTATTGACGTCAATGACGGTAAATGGCCCGCCTGGCATTATGCCCAGTACATGACCTTA
TGGGACTTTCCTACTTGGCAGTACATCTACGTATTAGTCATCGCTATTACCATGGTGATGCGGTTTTGGC
AGTACATCAATGGGCGTGGATAGCGGTTTGACTCACGGGGATTTCCAAGTCTCCACCCCATTGACGTCAA
TGGGAGTTTGTTTTGGCACCAAAATCAACGGGACTTTCCAAAATGTCGTAACAACTCCGCCCCATTGACG
CAAATGGGCGGTAGGCGTGTACGGTGGGAGGTCTATATAAGCAGAGCTCTCTGGCTAACTAGAGAACCCA
CTGCTTACTGGCTTATCGAAATTAATACGACTCACTATAGGGAGACCCAAGCTTGGTACCGAGCTCGGAT
CGATATCTGCGGCCTAGCTAGCGCTTAAGGCCTGTTAACCGGTATGGATGTATGCGTCCGTCTTGCCCTG
TGGCTCCTCTGGGGACTCCTCCTGCACCAGGGCCAGAGCCTCAGCCATAGTCACAGTGAGAAGGCGACAG
GAACCAGCTCGGGCGCCGGTTTAAACGACCCTAGCAAAGACTCAAAAGCTCAGGTGTCCGCTGCCGAGGC
TGGCATTACTGGAACATGGTACAATCAGCTCGGGAGCACCTTTATTGTGACTGCTGGAGCCGATGGAGCC
CTCACCGGAACATACGAATCTGCTGTGGGAAACGCCGAATCACGGTACGTCCTCACTGGCCGATACGATA
GTGCCCCTGCCACCGACGGATCTGGGACTGCCCTGGGATGGACTGTCGCTTGGAAAAACAACTACCGGAA
TGCTCATTCTGCCACAACATGGAGTGGACAGTACGTGGGAGGCGCTGAGGCTAGAATCAATACACAGTGG
CTGCTCACATCTGGCACAACCGAGGCAAATGCTTGGAAATCCACCCTGGTGGGACATGACACATTCACCA
AAGTGAAACCCTCCGCCGCTTCAATCGATGCCGCCAAAAAAGCCGGAGTCAACAACGGCAATCCTCTGGA
TGCCGTCCAGCAGCTCGGACCGGGCGCCAACTCTGAGGAGTCCACTGCAGCAGAGTTTTGCCGAATTGAC
AAGCCCCTGTGTCACAGTGAGGATGAGAAACTCAGCTTCGAGGCAGTCCGTAACATCCACAAACTGATGG
ACGATGATGCCAATGGTGATGTGGATGTGGAAGAAAGTGATGAGTTCCTGAGGGAAGACCTCAATTACCA
TGACCCAACAGTGAAACACAGCACCTTCCATGGTGAGGATAAGCTCATCAGCGTGGAGGACCTGTGGAAG
GCATGGAAGTCATCAGAAGTATACAATTGGACCGTGGATGAGGTGGTACAGTGGCTGATCACATATGTGG
AGCTGCCTCAGTATGAGGAGACCTTCCGGAAGCTGCAGCTCAGTGGCCATGCCATGCCAAGGCTGGCTGT
CACCAACACCACCATGACAGGGACTGTGCTGAAGATGACAGACCGGAGTCATCGGCAGAAGCTGCAGCTG
AAGGCTCTGGATACAGTGCTCTTTGGGCCTCCTCTCTTGACTCGCCATAATCACCTCAAGGACTTCATGC
TGGTGGTGTCTATCGTTATTGGTGTGGGCGGCTGCTGGTTTGCCTATATCCAGAACCGTTACTCCAAGGA
GCACATGAAGAAGATGATGAAGGACTTGGAGGGGTTACACCGAGCTGAGCAGAGTCTGCATGACCTTCAG
GAAAGGCTGCACAAGGCCCAGGAGGAGCACCGCACAGTGGAGGTGGAGAAGGTCCATCTGGAAAAGAAGC
TGCGCGATGAGATCAACCTTGCTAAGCAGGAAGCCCAGCGGCTGAAGGAGCTGCGGGAGGGTACTGAGAA
TGAGCGGAGCCGCCAAAAATATGCTGAGGAGGAGTTGGAGCAGGTTCGGGAGGCCTTGAGGAAAGCAGAG
AAGGAGCTAGAATCTCACAGCTCATGGTATGCTCCAGAGGCCCTTCAGAAGTGGCTGCAGCTGACACATG
AGGTGGAGGTGCAATATTACAACATCAAGAAGCAAAATGCTGAGAAGCAGCTGCTGGTGGCCAAGGAGGG
GGCTGAGAAGATAAAAAAGAAGAGAAACACACTCTTTGGCACCTTCCACGTGGCCCACAGCTCTTCCCTG
GATGATGTAGATCATAAAATTCTAACAGCTAAGCAAGCACTGAGCGAGGTGACAGCAGCATTGCGGGAGC
GCCTGCACCGCTGGCAACAGATCGAGATCCTCTGTGGCTTCCAGATTGTCAACAACCCTGGCATCCACTC
ACTGGTGGCTGCCCTCAACATAGACCCCAGCTGGATGGGCAGTACACGCCCCAACCCTGCTCACTTCATC
ATGACTGACGACGTGGATGACATGGATGAGGAGATTGTGTCTCCCTTGTCCATGCAGTCCCCTAGCCTGC
AGAGCAGTGTTCGGCAGCGCCTGACGGAGCCACAGCATGGCCTGGGATCTCAGAGGGATTTGACCCATTC
CGATTCGGAGTCCTCCCTCCACATGAGTGACCGCCAGCGTGTGGCCCCCAAACCTCCTCAGATGAGCCGT
GCTGCAGACGAGGCTCTCAATGCCATGACTTCCAATGGCAGCCACCGGCTGATCGAGGGGGTCCACCCAG
GGTCTCTGGTGGAGAAACTGCCTGACAGCCCTGCCCTGGCCAAGAAGGCATTACTGGCGCTGAACCATGG
GCTGGACAAGGCCCACAGCCTGATGGAGCTGAGCCCCTCAGCCCCACCTGGTGGCTCTCCACATTTGGAT
TCTTCCCGTTCTCACAGCCCCAGCTCCCCAGACCCAGACACACCATCTCCAGTTGGGGACAGCCGAGCCC
TGCAAGCCAGCCGAAACACACGCAATAACCACCTGGCTGGCAAGAAGGCTGTGGCTGAGGAGGATAATGG
CTCTATTGGCGAGGAAACAGACTCCAGCCCAGGCCGGAAGAAGTTTCCCCTCAAAATCTTTAAGAAGCCT
CTTAAGAAGTAGGGATCCGCGGCCGCATAGATAACTGATCCAGTGTGCTGGAATTAATTCGCTGTCTGCG
AGGGCCAGCTGTTGGGGTGAGTACTCCCTCTCAAAAGCGGGCATGACTTCTGCGCTAAGATTGTCAGTTT
CCAAAAACGAGGAGGATTTGATATTCACCTGGCCCGCGGTGATGCCTTTGAGGGTGGCCGCGTCCATCTG
GTCAGAAAAGACAATCTTTTTGTTGTCAAGCTTGAGGTGTGGCAGGCTTGAGATCTGGCCATACACTTGA
GTGACAATGACATCCACTTTGCCTTTCTCTCCACAGGTGTCCACTCCCAGGTCCAACTGCAGGTCGAGCA
TGCATCTAGGGCGGCCAATTCCGCCCCTCTCCCTCCCCCCCCCCTAACGTTACTGGCCGAAGCCGCTTGG
AATAAGGCCGGTGTGCGTTTGTCTATATGTTATTTTCCACCATATTGCCGTCTTTTGGCAATGTGAGGGC
CCGGAAACCTGGCCCTGTCTTCTTGACGAGCATTCCTAGGGGTCTTTCCCCTCTCGCCAAAGGAATGCAA
GGTCTGTTGAATGTCGTGAAGGAAGCAGTTCCTCTGGAAGCTTCTTGAAGACAAACAACGTCTGTAGCGA
CCCTTTGCAGGCAGCGGAACCCCCCACCTGGCGACAGGTGCCTCTGCGGCCAAAAGCCACGTGTATAAGA
TACACCTGCAAAGGCGGCACAACCCCAGTGCCACGTTGTGAGTTGGATAGTTGTGGAAAGAGTCAAATGG
CTCTCCTCAAGCGTATTCAACAAGGGGCTGAAGGATGCCCAGAAGGTACCCCATTGTATGGGATCTGATC
TGGGGCCTCGGTGCACATGCTTTACATGTGTTTAGTCGAGGTTAAAAAAACGTCTAGGCCCCCCGAACCA
CGGGGACGTGGTTTTCCTTTGAAAAACACGATGATAAGCTTGCCACAACCCGGGAGGCGCGCCATGATTC
ACACCAACCTGAAGAAAAAGTTCAGCTGCTGCGTCCTGGTCTTTCTTCTGTTTGCAGTCATCTGTGTGTG
GAAGGAAAAGAAGAAAGGGAGTTACTATGATTCCTTTAAATTGCAAACCAAGGGGAATTCCATGGACGAG
AAGACCACTGGTTGGCGAGGTGGACACGTTGTTGAAGGACTGGCTGGGGAACTTGAACAACTTCGTGCAC
GACTGGAGCATCACCCACAAGGTCAACGTGAACCACCTGCAGGTATGGTGAGCAAGGGCGAGGAGGATAA
CATGGCCATCATCAAGGAGTTCATGCGCTTCAAGGTGCACATGGAGGGCTCCGTGAACGGCCACGAGTTC
GAGATCGAGGGCGAGGGCGAGGGCCGCCCCTACGAGGGCACCCAGACCGCCAAGCTGAAGGTGACCAAGG
GTGGCCCCCTGCCCTTCGCCTGGGACATCCTGTCCCCTCAGTTCATGTACGGCTCCAAGGCCTACGTGAA
GCACCCCGCCGACATCCCCGACTACTTGAAGCTGTCCTTCCCCGAGGGCTTCAAGTGGGAGCGCGTGATG
AACTTCGAGGACGGCGGCGTGGTGACCGTGACCCAGGACTCCTCCCTACAGGACGGCGAGTTCATCTACA
AGGTGAAGCTGCGCGGCACCAACTTCCCCTCCGACGGCCCCGTAATGCAGAAGAAGACCATGGGCTGGGA
GGCCTCCTCCGAGCGGATGTACCCCGAGGACGGCGCCCTGAAGGGCGAGATCAAGCAGAGGCTGAAGCTG
AAGGACGGCGGCCACTACGACGCTGAGGTCAAGACCACCTACAAGGCCAAGAAGCCCGTGCAGCTGCCCG
GCGCCTACAACGTCAACATCAAGTTGGACATCACCTCCCACAACGAGGACTACACCATCGTGGAACAGTA
CGAACGCGCCGAGGGCCGCCACTCCACCGGCGGCATGGACGAGCTGTACAAGGGCCGGCCTTAAGGCCTC
GAGGGCCAATTAATTAACTCTAGATAACTGATCATAATCAGCCATACCACATTTGTAGAGGTTTTACTTG
CTTTAAAAAACCTCCCACACCTCCCCCTGAACCTGAAACATAAAATGAATGCAATTGTTGTTGTTAACTT
GTTTATTGCAGCTTATAATGGTTACAAATAAAGCAATAGCATCACAAATTTCACAAATAAAGCATTTTTT
TCACTGCATTCTAGTTGTGGTTTGTCCAAACTCATCAATGTATCTTAACGCGTCGAGTGCATTCTAGTTG
TGGTTTGTCCAAACTCATCAATGTATCTTATCATGTCTGTATACCGTCGACCTCTAGCTAGAGCTTGGCG
TAATCATGGTCATAGCTGTTTCCTGTGTGAAATTGTTATCCGCTCACAATTCCACACAACATACGAGCCG
GAAGCATAAAGTGTAAAGCCTGGGGTGCCTAATGAGTGAGCTAACTCACATTAATTGCGTTGCGCTCACT
GCCCGCTTTCCAGTCGGGAAACCTGTCGTGCCAGCTGCATTAATGAATCGGCCAACGCGCGGGGAGAGGC
GGTTTGCGTATTGGGCGCTCTTCCGCTTCCTCGCTCACTGACTCGCTGCGCTCGGTCGTTCGGCTGCGGC
GAGCGGTATCAGCTCACTCAAAGGCGGTAATACGGTTATCCACAGAATCAGGGGATAACGCAGGAAAGAA
CATGTGAGCAAAAGGCCAGCAAAAGGCCAGGAACCGTAAAAAGGCCGCGTTGCTGGCGTTTTTCCATAGG
CTCCGCCCCCCTGACGAGCATCACAAAAATCGACGCTCAAGTCAGAGGTGGCGAAACCCGACAGGACTAT
AAAGATACCAGGCGTTTCCCCCTGGAAGCTCCCTCGTGCGCTCTCCTGTTCCGACCCTGCCGCTTACCGG
ATACCTGTCCGCCTTTCTCCCTTCGGGAAGCGTGGCGCTTTCTCAATGCTCACGCTGTAGGTATCTCAGT
TCGGTGTAGGTCGTTCGCTCCAAGCTGGGCTGTGTGCACGAACCCCCCGTTCAGCCCGACCGCTGCGCCT
TATCCGGTAACTATCGTCTTGAGTCCAACCCGGTAAGACACGACTTATCGCCACTGGCAGCAGCCACTGG
TAACAGGATTAGCAGAGCGAGGTATGTAGGCGGTGCTACAGAGTTCTTGAAGTGGTGGCCTAACTACGGC
TACACTAGAAGGACAGTATTTGGTATCTGCGCTCTGCTGAAGCCAGTTACCTTCGGAAAAAGAGTTGGTA
GCTCTTGATCCGGCAAACAAACCACCGCTGGTAGCGGTGGTTTTTTTGTTTGCAAGCAGCAGATTACGCG
CAGAAAAAAAGGATCTCAAGAAGATCCTTTGATCTTTTCTACGGGGTCTGACGCTCAGTGGAACGAAAAC
TCACGTTAAGGGATTTTGGTCATGAGATTATCAAAAAGGATCTTCACCTAGATCCTTTTAAATTAAAAAT
GAAGTTTTAAATCAATCTAAAGTATATATGAGTAAACTTGGTCTGACAGTTACCAATGCTTAATCAGTGA
GGCACCTATCTCAGCGATCTGTCTATTTCGTTCATCCATAGTTGCCTGACTCCCCGTCGTGTAGATAACT
ACGATACGGGAGGGCTTACCATCTGGCCCCAGTGCTGCAATGATACCGCGAGACCCACGCTCACCGGCTC
CAGATTTATCAGCAATAAACCAGCCAGCCGGAAGGGCCGAGCGCAGAAGTGGTCCTGCAACTTTATCCGC
CTCCATCCAGTCTATTAATTGTTGCCGGGAAGCTAGAGTAAGTAGTTCGCCAGTTAATAGTTTGCGCAAC
GTTGTTGCCATTGCTACAGGCATCGTGGTGTCACGCTCGTCGTTTGGTATGGCTTCATTCAGCTCCGGTT
CCCAACGATCAAGGCGAGTTACATGATCCCCCATGTTGTGCAAAAAAGCGGTTAGCTCCTTCGGTCCTCC
GATCGTTGTCAGAAGTAAGTTGGCCGCAGTGTTATCACTCATGGTTATGGCAGCACTGCATAATTCTCTT
ACTGTCATGCCATCCGTAAGATGCTTTTCTGTGACTGGTGAGTACTCAACCAAGTCATTCTGAGAATAGT
GTATGCGGCGACCGAGTTGCTCTTGCCCGGCGTCAATACGGGATAATACCGCGCCACATAGCAGAACTTT
AAAAGTGCTCATCATTGGAAAACGTTCTTCGGGGCGAAAACTCTCAAGGATCTTACCGCTGTTGAGATCC
AGTTCGATGTAACCCACTCGTGCACCCAACTGATCTTCAGCATCTTTTACTTTCACCAGCGTTTCTGGGT
GAGCAAAAACAGGAAGGCAAAATGCCGCAAAAAAGGGAATAAGGGCGACACGGAAATGTTGAATACTCAT
ACTCTTCCTTTTTCAATATTATTGAAGCATTTATCAGGGTTATTGTCTCATGAGCGGATACATATTTGAA
TGTATTTAGAAAAATAAACAAATAGGGGTTCCGCGCACATTTCCCCGAAAAGTGCCACCTGACGTC
