>Addgene plasmid #65263 | Str-STIM1-NN_ST-SBP-mCherry | addgene partial sequence | sequence record 115614 | CMV-F 5'-CGCAAATGGGCGGTAGGCGTG-3'
GCAGAGCTCTCTGGCTAACTAGAGAACCCACTGCTTACTGGCTTATCGAAATTAATACGACTCACTATAG
GGAGACCCAAGCTTGGTACCGAGCTCGGATCGATATCTGCGGCCTAGCTAGCGCTTAAGGCCTGTTAACC
GGTATGGATGTATGCGTCCGTCTTGCCCTGTGGCTCCTCTGGGGACTCCTCCTGCACCAGGGCCAGAGCC
TCAGCCATAGTCACAGTGAGAAGGCGACAGGAACCAGCTCGGGCGCCGGTTTAAACGACCCTAGCAAAGA
CTCAAAAGCTCAGGTGTCCGCTGCCGAGGCTGGCATTACTGGAACATGGTACAATCAGCTCGGGAGCACC
TTTATTGTGACTGCTGGAGCCGATGGAGCCCTCACCGGAACATACGAATCTGCTGTGGGAAACGCCGAAT
CACGGTACGTCCTCACTGGCCGATACGATAGTGCCCCTGCCACCGACGGATCTGGGACTGCCCTGGGATG
GACTGTCGCTTGGAAAAACAACTACCGGAATGCTCATTCTGCCACAACATGGAGTGGACAGTACGTGGGA
GGCGCTGAGGCTAGAATCAATACACAGTGGCTGCTCACATCTGGCACAACCGAGGCAAATGCTTGGAAAT
CCACCCTGGTGGGACATGACACATTCACCAAAGTGAAACCCTCCGCCGCTTCAATCGATGCCGCCAAAAA
AGCCGGAGTCAACAACGGCAATCCTCTGGATGCCGTCCAGCAGCTCGGACCGGGCGCCAACTCTGAGGAG
TCCACTGCAGCAGAG
