>Addgene plasmid #65263 | Str-STIM1-NN_ST-SBP-mCherry | addgene partial sequence | sequence record 115615 | SV40pA-R 5'-GAAATTTGTGATGCTATTGC-3'
GTTAACAACAACAATTGCATTCATTTTATGTTTCAGGTTCAGGGGGAGGTGTGGGAGGTTTTTTAAAGCA
AGTAAAACCTCTACAAATGTGGTATGGCTGATTATGATCAGTTATCTAGAGTTAATTAATTGGCCCTCGA
GGCCTTAAGGCCGGCCCTTGTACAGCTCGTCCATGCCGCCGGTGGAGTGGCGGCCCTCGGCGCGTTCGTA
CTGTTCCACGATGGTGTAGTCCTCGTTGTGGGAGGTGATGTCCAACTTGATGTTGACGTTGTAGGCGCCG
GGCAGCTGCACGGGCTTCTTGGCCTTGTAGGTGGTCTTGACCTCAGCGTCGTAGTGGCCGCCGTCCTTCA
GCTTCAGCCTCTGCTTGATCTCGCCCTTCAGGGCGCCGTCCTCGGGGTACATCCGCTCGGAGGAGGCCTC
CCAGCCCATGGTCTTCTTCTGCATTACGGGGCCGTCGGAGGGGAAGTTGGTGCCGCGCAGCTTCACCTTG
TAGATGAACTCGCCGTCCTGTAGGGAGGAGTCCTGGGTCACGGTCACCACGCCGCCGTCCTCGAAGTTCA
TCACGCGCTCCCACTTGAAGCCCTCGGGGAAGGACAGCTTCAAGTAGTCGGGGATGTCGGCGGGGTGCTT
CACGTAGGCCTTGGAGCCGTACATGAACTGAGGGGACAGGATGTCCCAGGCG
