>Addgene plasmid #65263 | Str-STIM1-NN_ST-SBP-mCherry | addgene partial sequence | sequence record 116637 | IRES-F 5'-TGGCTCTCCTCAAGCGTATT-3'
ATTGTATGGGATCTGATCTGGGGCCTCGGTGCACATGCTTTACATGTGTTTAGTCGAGGTTAAAAAAACG
TCTAGGCCCCCCGAACCACGGGGACGTGGTTTTCCTTTGAAAAACACGATGATAAGCTTGCCACAACCCG
GGAGGCGCGCCATGATTCACACCAACCTGAAGAAAAAGTTCAGCTGCTGCGTCCTGGTCTTTCTTCTGTT
TGCAGTCATCTGTGTGTGGAAGGAAAAGAAGAAAGGGAGTTACTATGATTCCTTTAAATTGCAAACCAAG
GGGAATTCCATGGACGAGAAGACCACTGGTTGGCGAGGTGGACACGTTGTTGAAGGACTGGCTGGGGAAC
TTGAACAACTTCGTGCACGACTGGAGCATCACCCACAAGGTCAACGTGAACCACCTGCAGGTATGGTGAG
CAAGGGCGAGGAGGATAACATGGCCATCATCAAGGAGTTCATGCGCTTCAAGGTGCACATGGAGGGCTCC
GTGAACGGCCACGAGTTCGAGATCGAGGGCGAGGGCGAGGGCCGCCCCTACGAGGGCACCCAGACCGCCA
AGCTGAAGGTGACCAAGGGTGGCCCCCTGCCCTTCGCCTGGGACATCCTGTCCCCTCAGTTCATGTACGG
CTCCAAGGCCTACGTGAAGCACCCCGCCGACATCCCCGACTACTTGAAGCTGTCCTT
